>Addgene plasmid #83091 | TET-pLKO.1 PURO shSMAD4 #2 | addgene partial sequence | sequence record 161214 | H1 5'-tcgctatgtgttctgggaaa-3'
AGNNATCCTATAGNGATAGAGACTTATAAGTTCCCTATCAGTGATAGAGACACCGGGCAGACAGAAACTG
GATTAAACTGCAGTTTAATCCAGTTTCTGTCTGCTTTTTGAATTCTCGACCTCGAGACAAATGGCAGTAT
TCATCCACAATTTTAAAAGAAAAGGGGGGATTGGGGGGTACAGTGCAGGGGAAAGAATAGTAGACATAAT
AGCAACAGACATACAAACTAAAGAATTACAAAAACAAATTACAAAAATTCAAAATTTTCGGGTTTATTAC
AGGGACAGCAGAGATCCACTTTGGCCGCGGCTCGAGGGGGTTGGGGTTGCGCCTTTTCCAAGGCAGCCCT
GGGTTTGCGCAGGGACGCGGCTGCTCTGGGCGTGGTTCCGGGAAACGCAGCGGCGCCGACCCTGGGTCTC
GCACATTCTTCACGTCCGTTCGCAGCGTCACCCGGATCTTCGCCGCTACCCTTGTGGGCCCCCCGGCGAC
GCTTCCTGCTCCGCCCCTAAGTCGGGAAGGTTCCTTGCGGTTCGCGGCGTGCCGGACGTGACAAACGGAA
GCCGCACGTCTCACTAGTACCCTCGCAGACGGACAGCGCCAGGGAGCAATGGCAGCGCGCCGACCGCGAT
GGGCTGTGGCCAATAGCGGCTGCTCAGCAGGGCGCGCCGAGAGCAGCGGCCGGGAAGGGGCGGTGCGGGA
GGCGGGGTGTGGGGCGGTAGTGTGGGCCCTGTTCCTGCC
