>Addgene plasmid #83091 | TET-pLKO.1 PURO shSMAD4 #2 | addgene partial sequence | sequence record 161215 | hGata4-rev 5'-ATTGTGGATGAATACTGCC-3'
AACTGGATTAAACTGCAGTTTAATCCAGTTTCTGTCTGCCCGGTGTCTCTATCACTGATAGGGAACTTAT
AAGTCTCTATCACTGATAGGGATTTCACGTTTATGGTGATTTCCCAGAACACATAGCGACATGCAAATAT
TGCGGCCGCTCGAGGCTAGTCTCGTGATCGATACCGTCGAGATCCGTTCACTAATCGAATGGATCTGTCT
CTGTCTCTCTCTCCACCTTCTTCTTCTATTCCTTCGGGCCTGTCGGGTCCCCTCGGGGTTGGGAGGTGGG
TCTGAAACGATAATGGTGAATATCCCTGCCTAACTCTATTCACTATAGAAAGTACAGCAAAAACTATTCT
TAAACCTACCAAGCCTCCTACTATCATTATGAATAATTTTATATACCACAGCCAATTTGTTATGTTAAAC
CAATTCCACAAACTTGCCCATTTATCTAATTCCAATAATTCTTGTTCATTCTTTTCTTGCTGGTTTTGCG
ATTCTTCAATTAAGGAGTGTATTAAGCTTGTGTAATTGTTAATTTCTCTGTCCCACTCCATCCAGGTCGT
GTGATTCCAAATCTGTTCCAGAGATTTATTACTCCAACTAGCATTCCAAGGCACAGCAGTGGTGCAAATG
AGTTTTCCAGAGCAACCCCAAATCCCCAGGAGCTGTTGATCCTTTAGGTATCTTTCCACAGCCAGGATTC
TTGCCTGGAGCTGCTTGATGCCCCAGACTGTGAGTTGCAACAGATGCTGTTGCGCCTCAATAGCCCTCAG
CAAATTGTTCTGCTGCTGCACTATACCAGACAATAATTGTCTGGCCTGTAC
