[The description below was written by a language model from this plasmid's Addgene catalogue record.]
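Description:
TET-pLKO.1 PURO shSMAD4 #2 is a lentiviral shRNA vector built on the Tet-pLKO-puro backbone for inducible knockdown of human SMAD4 in mammalian cells. It is propagated in bacteria as a low-copy plasmid under ampicillin selection, and transduced mammalian cells are selected with puromycin. The recorded total size (about 8.8 kb) is smaller than the listed empty backbone (about 10.6 kb). This is consistent with the short hairpin oligonucleotide replacing a larger stuffer fragment between the AgeI and EcoRI cloning sites, both of which are retained, although the record does not say so explicitly.

The payload is a short hairpin RNA directed against the human SMAD4 transcript (also known as DPC4 or MADH4), using a targeting sequence taken from the TRC shRNA library. No feature table is provided, so the promoter and regulatory elements are not individually documented. The Tet-pLKO-puro design is generally known as an all-in-one system in which a tetracycline-operator-containing Pol III promoter drives the hairpin and the same vector supplies the Tet repressor and the puromycin resistance gene. The shRNA is therefore held off until a tetracycline analogue such as doxycycline is added.

As a lentiviral transfer plasmid, it is packaged into virus to generate stably transduced cell populations in which SMAD4 depletion can be switched on at will. The depositor notes potent SMAD4 knockdown after repeated lentiviral infection of MDA-MB-231 breast cancer cells. The associated work concerns GDF11 tumor-suppressor signaling in triple-negative breast cancer.
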