Addgene plasmid #83091: TET-pLKO.1 PURO shSMAD4 #2
Purpose: Lentiviral shRNA vector for inducible knockdown of human SMAD4
Depositing lab: Kevin Janes. Depositing organization: University of Virginia. Publication: Tumor-Suppressor Inactivation of GDF11 Occurs by Precursor Sequestration in Triple-Negative Breast Cancer. Bajikar SS, Wang CC, Borten MA, Pereira EJ, Atkins KA, Janes KA. Dev Cell. 2017 Nov 20;43(4):418-435.e13. doi: 10.1016/j.devcel.2017.10.027. PubMed 29161592.
Backbone
  Vector backbone: Tet-pLKO-puro
  Backbone manufacturer: Addgene #21915
  Backbone size w/o insert (bp): 10633
  Total vector size (bp): 8816
  Vector type: Mammalian Expression, Lentiviral
  Selectable markers: Puromycin
Growth in bacteria
  Bacterial resistance: Ampicillin, 100 μg/mL
  Growth temperature: 30°C
  Growth strain: NEB Stable
  Copy number: Low Copy
Gene/Insert
  Gene/Insert name: shSMAD4
  gRNA/shRNA sequence: GCAGACAGAAACTGGATTAAA
  Species: H. sapiens (human)
  GenBank ID: NM_005359
  Entrez Gene: SMAD4 (a.k.a. DPC4, JIP, MADH4, MYHRS)
  Cloning method: Restriction Enzyme; 5′ cloning site AgeI (not destroyed); 3′ cloning site EcoRI (not destroyed)
  Sequencing primers: 5′ GGCAGGGATATTCACCATTATCGTTTCAGA
Terms and licenses: Academic/Nonprofit Terms; Industry Terms: Not Available to Industry
Depositor comments: The targeting sequence was identified from the TRC (TRCN0000288653). Potently knocks down SMAD4 expression after 3 x 500 uL lentiviral infection in MDA-MB-231 cells.
How to cite: TET-pLKO.1 PURO shSMAD4 #2 was a gift from Kevin Janes (Addgene plasmid # 83091 ; http://n2t.net/addgene:83091 ; RRID:Addgene_83091)
